>Addgene plasmid #90153 | pT2-cryR;lmo2CE1-P1Egfp | addgene full sequence | sequence record 178859 | Addgene NGS Result
CTGGTAACTCCTTACTGTAACTTATTGCACCTGATGAACAAAAGATGTGAACTGAACGCAAGTAGGAGGC
TAATAGAGGCTAGTACAGTACAAAGATCCCCAAATGATGTGTGCCGGCCTTAGTGGAGGCAGACCCCTGG
TTATATACCTGTGCTGCAGAAAGAGGGGCTTACAAATGGATCTCTCTGGAATGGCATTATCTCATGGTGG
GAACAGTGTTGTCAGCAGAATCAGCGGGGTGGACTCTGACCTGAGAATGACAGTCTAGCACTGAATGGCT
CAGACAATACTCTTGTGGCCAACTATCACCGGAAAATAAGTGCCTGCCAAAACAAACCAGACCAGATGAA
GCTACATGGCTGTAGAACGTCAGTATTTAATGTGTTGTGGCCACTTGGTTCACCAGATTTAAGAGCTAAT
TTTTTTAAATATCACAGATAATCAATCGCTTTTTTTTTTCTTGACTGAAAAGCTTAGACTGGAAAATTCT
TTGAAAAAGTTTGCACTACAGAAAATAAATACATAACATCCTGCACTGAATGCACACTATTAATAGAAAA
GAGAGCATTATTGTAGGAAATGTATTGTATATGTACATTCTGTGCATTTCACAATTTTCTCGAGCAGGAA
ACAGCTATGACCATGATTACGCCAAGCTATCAACTTTGTATAGAAAAGTTGCAAAAAGTCATCATGGCCA
ACAGAATGTTATGTGGAAGAATGTGATCTAATGTCAAAGAAAATGATTCTCGTGACACATCGGGAGTATT
GCATGACAATGACCAGAAAAAAAAACGCTAATAACAGAGATGTCATAAGCCATGTTGCTGTACAGCATTT
ACCACACCCCTAACCCTTTTTGAAGATTTATGAGTTAATGGTTTTCCTGCAGTAGATGAGTTGACGGTTT
CCAAGGCTCTGTTTCAGAAGCCATCCTTCTATTAAAGGAGCCTTCAGCCAATCACAGTCCAGCAGGGCAA
TGAAGTGAAGCGAACAGGAAGTCAACACGACTCTTACACCCCCTGCCAGGGTTCATCTGTGCTCATTTCC
TGCACATCCTCTGGCTTTGCTGTGTCCAATCCACAGGAAACGGTGGACGCCTTATGCACACAGTTTAACA
TTTATTTAAAACAAACTGTAGAAGCAAACAAGTTTGTACAAAAAAGCAGGCTCGCTACTGCTCCAGCAAG
AGTTCTGAATACATAAAAAAGTAAAATGATTGTTTAACCCTAAAAGCAATTATAAAACAATAGGCCTATT
TGCCAACAAGACAAAATGTGGAGAGTTCTTTTTAAGGGGTTCATCCAAAAAAAAATCTGATTATGTCATT
TACTTTTATTGTTGCAAACTGTTGAACACAAACAAAAAGTTGCAATGAATCCTGAAAACCAGTATTGGCT
TCCAAAATAGCCTATTGTTACAGTTTTCTAACATTCCTCACAATAACTTTGTCAAGAGAACAAAACGAAA
TGTTTGCCAGCCAAGTTGTTTAACCTCCTCGTTTGGATGCAGCCAGGTATTTGATTTCTGCCTGACTGAC
TCCGTGTTTGAGCTCGTGACCCCTTAAGTCACGAGTCGTCGGTGTCGGCTGTATAATTGACTGGTGATTC
GCGCATGTAGGAGCGCTATTTCCTCTCATTGTCGAGCCGTCGTGAGCAGGAAGTCGGAAAAGAGCAGAAA
CTGAGGGGGCAGGGCCATTTAAAAATACCTGCTGCCCTACAATAACGGGACACAGAGACAGCAGCCCTGC
GGGACACTGGCGTGGCGACTTGCAGCGCAAAATGCACCACAAACAAGACGGAGCCTAAACGCCACATTTA
TCACGCGCCGGAGAATCGCCACCATGGTGAGCAAGGGCGAGGAGCTGTTCACCGGGGTGGTGCCCATCCT
GGTCGAGCTGGACGGCGACGTAAACGGCCACAAGTTCAGCGTGTCCGGCGAGGGCGAGGGCGATGCCACC
TACGGCAAGCTGACCCTGAAGTTCATCTGCACCACCGGCAAGCTGCCCGTGCCCTGGCCCACCCTCGTGA
CCACCCTGACCTACGGCGTGCAGTGCTTCAGCCGCTACCCCGACCACATGAAGCAGCACGACTTCTTCAA
GTCCGCCATGCCCGAAGGCTACGTCCAGGAGCGCACCATCTTCTTCAAGGACGACGGCAACTACAAGACC
CGCGCCGAGGTGAAGTTCGAGGGCGACACCCTGGTGAACCGCATCGAGCTGAAGGGCATCGACTTCAAGG
AGGACGGCAACATCCTGGGGCACAAGCTGGAGTACAACTACAACAGCCACAACGTCTATATCATGGCCGA
CAAGCAGAAGAACGGCATCAAGGTGAACTTCAAGATCCGCCACAACATCGAGGACGGCAGCGTGCAGCTC
GCCGACCACTACCAGCAGAACACCCCCATCGGCGACGGCCCCGTGCTGCTGCCCGACAACCACTACCTGA
GCACCCAGTCCGCCCTGAGCAAAGACCCCAACGAGAAGCGCGATCACATGGTCCTGCTGGAGTTCGTGAC
CGCCGCCGGGATCACTCTCGGCATGGACGAGCTGTACAAGTCCGGACTCAGATCTCGAGCTCAAGCTTCG
AATTCTGCAGTCGACGGTACCGCGGGCCCGGGATCCACCGGATCTAGATAACTGATACCCAGCTTTCTTG
TACAAAGTGGGGCGCGCCTACGTAACTAGTCTCGAGCAACTTTATTATACATAGTTGATAATTCACTGGC
CGTCGTTTTACGGTACCATCGATGATGATCCAGACATGATAAGATACATTGATGAGTTTGGACAAACCAC
AACTAGAATGCAGTGAAAAAAATGCTTTATTTGTGAAATTTGTGATGCTATTGCTTTATTTGTAACCATT
ATAAGCTGCAATAAACAAGTTAACAACAACAATTGCATTCATTTTATGTTTCAGGTTCAGGGGGAGGTGT
GGGAGGTTTTTTAAAGCAAGTAAAACCTCTACAAATGTGGTATGGCTGATTATGATCCTCTAGATCAGAT
CTGCGAAGATACGGCCACGGGTGCTCTTGATCCTGTGGCTGATTTTGGACTGTGCTGCTCGCAGCTGCTG
ATGAATCACATACTTCCTCCATTTTCTTCCACTGATTGACTGTTATAATTTCCCTAATTTCCAGGTCAAG
GTGCTGTGCATTGTGGTAATAGATGTGACATGACGTCACTTCCAAAGGACCAATGAACATGTCTGACCAA
TTTCATATAATGTGAAAACGATTTTCATAGGCAGAATAAATAACATTTAAATTAAACTGGGCATCAGCGC
AATTCAATTGGTTTGGTAATAGCAAGGGAAAATAGAATGAAGTGATCTCCAAAAAATAAGTACTTTTTGA
CTGTAAATAAAATTGTAAGGAGTAAAAAGTACTTTTTTTTCTAAAAAAATGTAATTAAGTAAAAGTAAAA
GTATTGATTTTTAATTGTACTCAAGTAAAGTAAAAATCCCCAAAAATAATACTTAAGTACAGTAATCAAG
TAAAATTACTCAAGTACTTTACACCTCTGGTTCTTGACCCCCTACCTTCAGCAAGCCCAGCAGATCCACT
AGTTCTAGAGCGGCCGCCACCGCGGTGGAGCTCCAGCTTTTGTTCCCTTTAGTGAGGGTTAATTGCGCGC
TTGGCGTAATCATGGTCATAGCTGTTTCCTGTGTGAAATTGTTATCCGCTCACAATTCCACACAACATAC
GAGCCGGAAGCATAAAGTGTAAAGCCTGGGGTGCCTAATGAGTGAGCTAACTCACATTAATTGCGTTGCG
CTCACTGCCCGCTTTCCAGTCGGGAAACCTGTCGTGCCAGCTGCATTAATGAATCGGCCAACGCGCGGGG
AGAGGCGGTTTGCGTATTGGGCGCTCTTCCGCTTCCTCGCTCACTGACTCGCTGCGCTCGGTCGTTCGGC
TGCGGCGAGCGGTATCAGCTCACTCAAAGGCGGTAATACGGTTATCCACAGAATCAGGGGATAACGCAGG
AAAGAACATGTGAGCAAAAGGCCAGCAAAAGGCCAGGAACCGTAAAAAGGCCGCGTTGCTGGCGTTTTTC
CATAGGCTCCGCCCCCCTGACGAGCATCACAAAAATCGACGCTCAAGTCAGAGGTGGCGAAACCCGACAG
GACTATAAAGATACCAGGCGTTTCCCCCTGGAAGCTCCCTCGTGCGCTCTCCTGTTCCGACCCTGCCGCT
TACCGGATACCTGTCCGCCTTTCTCCCTTCGGGAAGCGTGGCGCTTTCTCATAGCTCACGCTGTAGGTAT
CTCAGTTCGGTGTAGGTCGTTCGCTCCAAGCTGGGCTGTGTGCACGAACCCCCCGTTCAGCCCGACCGCT
GCGCCTTATCCGGTAACTATCGTCTTGAGTCCAACCCGGTAAGACACGACTTATCGCCACTGGCAGCAGC
CACTGGTAACAGGATTAGCAGAGCGAGGTATGTAGGCGGTGCTACAGAGTTCTTGAAGTGGTGGCCTAAC
TACGGCTACACTAGAAGAACAGTATTTGGTATCTGCGCTCTGCTGAAGCCAGTTACCTTCGGAAAAAGAG
TTGGTAGCTCTTGATCCGGCAAACAAACCACCGCTGGTAGCGGTGGTTTTTTTGTTTGCAAGCAGCAGAT
TACGCGCAGAAAAAAAGGATCTCAAGAAGATCCTTTGATCTTTTCTACGGGGTCTGACGCTCAGTGGAAC
GAAAACTCACGTTAAGGCATTTTGGTCATGAGATTATCAAAAAGGATCTTCACCTAGATCCTTTTAAATT
AAAAATGAAGTTTTAAATCAATCTAAAGTATATATGAGTAAACTTGGTCTGACAGTTACCAATGCTTAAT
CAGTGAGGCACCTATCTCAGCGATCTGTCTATTTCGTTCATCCATAGTTGCCTGACTCCCCGTCGTGTAG
ATAACTACGATACGGGAGGGCTTACCATCTGGCCCCAGTGCTGCAATGATACCGCGAGACCCACGCTCAC
CGGCTCCAGATTTATCAGCAATAAACCAGCCAGCCGGAAGGGCCGAGCGCAGAAGTGGTCCTGCAACTTT
ATCCGCCTCCATCCAGTCTATTAATTGTTGCCGGGAAGCTAGAGTAAGTAGTTCGCCAGTTAATAGTTTG
CGCAACGTTGTTGCCATTGCTACAGGCATCGTGGTGTCACGCTCGTCGTTTGGTATGGCTTCATTCAGCT
CCGGTTCCCAACGATCAAGGCGAGTTACATGATCCCCCATGTTGTGCAAAAAAGCGGTTAGCTCCTTCGG
TCCTCCGATCGTTGTCAGAAGTAAGTTGGCCGCAGTGTTATCACTCATGGTTATGGCAGCACTGCATAAT
TCTCTTACTGTCATGCCATCCGTAAGATGCTTTTCTGTGACTGGTGAGTACTCAACCAAGTCATTCTGAG
AATAGTGTATGCGGCGACCGAGTTGCTCTTGCCCGGCGTCAATACGGGATAATACCGCGCCACATAGCAG
AACTTTAAAAGTGCTCATCATTGGAAAACGTTCTTCGGGGCGAAAACTCTCAAGGATCTTACCGCTGTTG
AGATCCAGTTCGATGTAACCCACTCGTGCACCCAACTGATCTTCAGCATCTTTTACTTTCACCAGCGTTT
CTGGGTGAGCAAAAACAGGAAGGCAAAATGCCGCAAAAAAGGGAATAAGGGCGACACGGAAATGTTGAAT
ACTCATACTCTTCCTTTTTCAATATTATTGAAGCATTTATCAGGGTTATTGTCTCATGAGCGGATACATA
TTTGAATGTATTTAGAAAAATAAACAAATAGGGGTTCCGCGCACATTTCCCCGAAAAGTGCCACCTAAAT
TGTAAGCGTTAATATTTTGTTAAAATTCGCGTTAAATTTTTGTTAAATCAGCTCATTTTTTAACCAATAG
GCCGAAATCGGCAAAATCCCTTATAAATCAAAAGAATAGACCGAGATAGGGT
[37 nt withheld, positions 5933-5969]
AAAGAACGTGGACTCCAACGTCAAAGG
[32 nt withheld, positions 5997-6028]
GCTGGCTAAGAACTCATCAGCCTCCCCGGTCCATCTACCCACGTACCAATGCACCAATTGGCCACAATGA
CGGCTACTACATGGTGCCATTCCTTCCTCTTTATAGGAATGGAGACTACCTCCTGTCCAACAATGCTCTT
GGATACGAGTACGCCTACCTGTTGGACCCAGGTCATTGCACAACACCAGAAATGCCCTCTGATCTGCAAA
AGACGTGAATATCTGTTCAGACACCCATATCCACTCTGTTCCACACAGGTCAGAGGTTTGTCCAGGAGTT
CTTGACAGAGGTGTAAAAAGTACTCAAAAATTTTACTCAAGTGAAAGTACAAGTACTTAGGGAAAATTTT
ACTCAATTAAAAGTAAAAGTATCTGGCTAGAATCTTACTTGAGTAAAAGTAAAAAAGTACTCCATTAAAA
TTGTACTTGAGTATTAAGGAAGTAAAAGTAAAAGCAAGAAAGAAAACTAGAGATTCTTGTTTAAGCTTTT
AATCTCAAAAAACATTAAATGAAATGCATACAAGGTTTTATCCTGCTTTAGAACTGTTTGTATTTAATTA
TCAAACTATAAGACAGACAATCTAATGCCAGTACACGCTACTCAAAGTTGTAAAACCTCAGATTTAACTT
CAGTAGAAGCTGATTCTCAAAATTGTTAGTGTCAAGCCTAGCTCTTTTGGGGCTGAAAAGCAATCCTGCA
GTGCTGAAAAGCCTCTCACAGGCAGCCGATGCGGGAAGAGGTGTATTAGTCTTGATAGAGAGGCTGCAAA
TAGCAGGAAACGTGAGCAGAGACTCCCTGGTGTCTGAAACACAGGCCCATTTACGCCTTAAGATACATTG
ATGAGTTTGGACAAACCACAACTAGAATGCAGTGAAAAAAATGCTTTATTTGTGAAATTTGTGATGCTAT
TGCTTTATTTGTAACCATTATAAGCTGCAATAAACAAGTTAACAACAACAATTGCATTCATTTTATGTTT
CAGGTTCAGGGGGAGGTGTGGGAGGTTTTTTAAAGCAAGTAAAACCTCTACAAATGTGGTATGGCTGATT
ATGATCTAGAGTCGCGGCCGCTTTACTTGTACAGCTCGTCCATGCCGCCGGTGGAGTGGTGGCCCTCGGC
GCGCTCGTACTGTTCCACGATGGTGTAGTCCTCGTTGTGGGAGGTGATGTCCAGCTTGATGTTGACGTTG
TAGGCGCCGGGCAGCTGCACGGGCTTCTTGGCCTTGTAGGTGGTCTTGACCTCGGCGTCGTAGTGGCCGC
CGTCCTTCAGCTTCAGCCTCTGCTTGATCTCGCCCTTCAGGGCGCCGTCCTCGGGGTACATCCGCTCGGA
GGAGGCCTCCCAGCCCATGGTCTTCTTCTGCATTACGGGGCCGTCGGAGGGGAAGTTGGTGCCGCGCAGC
TTCACCTTGTAGATGAACTCGCCGTCCTGCAGGGAGGAGTCCTGGGTCACGGTCACCACGCCGCCGTCCT
CGAAGTTCATCACGCGCTCCCACTTGAAGCCCTCGGGGAAGGACAGCTTCAAGTAGTCGGGGATGTCGGC
GGGGTGCTTCACGTAGGCCTTGGAGCCGTACATGAACTGAGGGGACAGGATGTCCCAGGCGAAGGGCAGG
GGGCCGCCCTTGGTCACCTTCAGCTTGGCGGTCTGGGTGCCCTCGTAGGGGCGGCCCTCGCCCTCGCCCT
CGATCTCGAACTCGTGGCCGTTCACGGAGCCCTCCATGTGCACCTTGAAGCGCATGAACTCCTTGATGAT
GGCCATGTTGTCATCCTCGCCCTTGCTCACCATGGTGGCGACCGGTAATGTCAGAC
Features (pLannotate 1.2.2; 23 found; start..end, strand, type, name):
    661..681     +  protein_bind   attB4: mutant version of attB; core recombination site for the Gateway® BP reaction BP Clonase™
   1148..1172    +  protein_bind   attB1: mutant version of attB; recombination site for the Gateway® BP reaction BP Clonase™
   1844..2560    +  CDS            EGFP: EGFP is a basic (constitutively fluorescent) green fluorescent protein published in 1996, derived from Aequorea victoria. It is reported to be a rapidly-maturing weak dimer with moderate acid sensitivity.
   2561..2626    +  misc_feature   MCS: multiple cloning site
   2650..2670    -  protein_bind   attB2: mutant version of attB; core recombination site for the Gateway® BP reaction BP Clonase™
   2697..2717    -  protein_bind   attB3: mutant version of attB; core recombination site for the Gateway® BP reaction BP Clonase™
   2721..2741    +  CDS            lacZα (fragment): LacZα fragment of β-galactosidase; lacZ fragment
   2757..2891    -  polyA_signal   SV40 poly(A) signal: SV40 polyadenylation signal
   2914..2997    -  CDS            large T antigen (fragment): large T antigen from SV40 (simian virus 40)
   3563..3603    -  misc_feature   MCS (fragment): pBluescript multiple cloning site
   3616..3634    -  promoter       T3 promoter: promoter for bacteriophage T3 RNA polymerase
   3679..3695    -  protein_bind   lac operator: The lac repressor binds to the lac operator to inhibit transcription in E. coli. This inhibition can be relieved by adding lactose or isopropyl-β-D-thiogalactopyranoside (IPTG). lac repressor encoded by lacI
   3703..3733    -  promoter       lac promoter: promoter for the E. coli lac operon
   3748..3769    -  protein_bind   CAP binding site: CAP binding activates transcription in the presence of cAMP. E. coli catabolite activator protein
   3782..3874    -  CDS            lacI (fragment): lac repressor; lacI; The lac repressor binds to the lac operator to inhibit transcription in E. coli. This inhibition can be relieved by adding lactose or isopropyl-β-D-thiogalactopyranoside (IPTG).
   4057..4645    -  rep_origin     ori: high-copy-number ColE1/pMB1/pBR322/pUC origin of replication
   4816..5676    -  CDS            AmpR: β-lactamase; bla; confers resistance to ampicillin, carbenicillin, and related antibiotics
   5677..5781    -  promoter       AmpR promoter: bla
   5807..6028    -  rep_origin     M13 ori (fragment) (sequence partly withheld): M13 bacteriophage origin of replication; arrow indicates direction of (+) strand synthesis
   6028..6315    +  CDS            tyr (fragment) (sequence partly withheld): TYRO_ORYLA - Also known as tyro. Experimental evidence at transcript level: Swiss-Prot protein existence level 2. This is a copper-containing oxidase that functions in the formation of pigments such as melanins and other polyphenolic compounds. From Oryzias latipes (Japanese rice fish) (Japanese killifish).
   6857..6978    -  polyA_signal   SV40 poly(A) signal: SV40 polyadenylation signal
   7001..7084    -  CDS            large T antigen (fragment): large T antigen from SV40 (simian virus 40)
   7104..7811    -  CDS            mCherry: mCherry is a basic (constitutively fluorescent) red fluorescent protein published in 2004, derived from Discosoma sp.. It is reported to be a very rapidly-maturing monomer with low acid sensitivity.
