[The description below was written by a language model from this plasmid's Addgene catalogue record and pLannotate feature annotations shown in this document.]
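Description:
pT2-cryR;lmo2CE1-P1Egfp is a Tol2 transposon-based zebrafish transgenesis reporter assembled by multisite Gateway cloning into the pDESTtol2pACrymCherry destination backbone. Although catalogued as a bacterial expression vector, the bacterial elements serve only for propagation. These are a high-copy ColE1/pUC origin, an ampicillin resistance gene with its own promoter, a fragment of an M13/f1 origin, and pBluescript-derived remnants (lac promoter/operator, T3 promoter, MCS fragments). The Tol2 arms themselves are not annotated in the feature table. The fragment scored as medaka tyrosinase probably reflects Tol2-associated sequence, since Tol2 was originally isolated from that locus, but this is an inference rather than a recorded feature.

The payload lies between the Gateway recombination scars. A roughly 470 bp segment between attB4 and attB1 is positioned to hold the lmo2 enhancer element (CE1). The unannotated region between attB1 and the EGFP coding sequence would correspond to the lmo2 gene-specific promoter (P1). EGFP is followed by a short MCS and the attB2 and attB3 sites. An SV40 polyadenylation signal is annotated just downstream, though on the opposite strand. A second, independent cassette in reverse orientation encodes mCherry with its own SV40 poly(A). Judging from the backbone and "cryR" names, it is driven by a crystallin lens promoter that is not annotated, and it gives a red-eye marker for identifying transgene carriers regardless of EGFP expression.

According to the record and the associated study on endothelial enhancers in zebrafish, the construct is used to test whether the candidate lmo2 enhancer, paired with its cognate promoter, directs tissue-specific EGFP expression in developing zebrafish embryos.
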