Addgene plasmid #90153: pT2-cryR;lmo2CE1-P1Egfp
Purpose: contains lmo2 enhancer sequence, and lmo2 specific gene promoter driving expression of eGFP
Depositing lab: Nathan Lawson. Depositing organization: University of Massachusetts, Worcester. Publication: Robust Identification of Developmentally Active Endothelial Enhancers in Zebrafish Using FANS-Assisted ATAC-Seq. Quillien A, Abdalla M, Yu J, Ou J, Zhu LJ, Lawson ND. Cell Rep. 2017 Jul 18;20(3):709-720. doi: 10.1016/j.celrep.2017.06.070. PubMed 28723572.
Backbone
  Vector backbone: pDESTtol2pACrymCherry
  Backbone manufacturer: Addgene
  Vector type: Bacterial Expression
Growth in bacteria
  Bacterial resistance: Ampicillin, 100 μg/mL
  Growth temperature: 37°C
  Growth strain: DH5alpha
  Copy number: High Copy
Gene/Insert
  Gene/Insert name: lmo2E1P1Egfp
  Species: D. rerio (zebrafish)
  Entrez Gene: lmo2 (a.k.a. wu:fc83a08, zgc:111930)
  Tag / fusion protein: EGFP (C terminal on insert)
  Cloning method: Gateway Cloning
Terms and licenses: Academic/Nonprofit Terms; Industry Terms: Not Available to Industry
How to cite: pT2-cryR;lmo2CE1-P1Egfp was a gift from Nathan Lawson (Addgene plasmid # 90153 ; http://n2t.net/addgene:90153 ; RRID:Addgene_90153)
